>Addgene plasmid #58224 | pFGL821-8 | depositor full sequence | sequence record 89706 | pFGL821-8 sequence 8252 bps
CTCGAGAATTCGAGCTCGGTACCCGGGGGATCCACTAGTTCTAGAGTCGACTGGTTCCGGTCGGCATCTA
CTCTATTTCTTTGCCCTCGGACGAGTGCTGGGGCGTCGGTTTCCACTATCGGCGAGTACTTCTACACAGC
CATCGGTCCAGACGGCCGCGCTTCTGCGGGCGATTTGTGTACGCCCGACAGTCCCGGCTCCGGATCGGAC
GATTGCGTCGCATCGACCCTGCGCCCAAGCTGCATCATCGAAATTGCCGTCAACCAAGCTCTGATAGAGT
TGGTCAAGACCAATGCGGAGCATATACGCCCGGAGTCGTGGCGATCCTGCAAGCTCCGGATGCCTCCGCT
CGAAGTAGCGCGTCTGCTGCTCCATACAAGCCAACCACGGCCTCCAGAAGAAGATGTTGGCGACCTCGTA
TTGGGAATCCCCGAACATCGCCTCGCTCCAGTCAATGACCGCTGTTATGCGGCCATTGTCCGTCAGGACA
TTGTTGGAGCCGAAATCCGCGTGCACGAGGTGCCGGACTTCGGGGCAGTCCTCGGCCCAAAGCATCAGCT
CATCGAGAGCCTGCGCGACGGACGCACTGACGGTGTCGTCCATCACAGTTTGCCAGTGATACACATGGGG
ATCAGCAATCGCGCATATGAAATCACGCCATGTAGTGTATTGACCGATTCCTTGCGGTCCGAATGGGCCG
AACCCGCTCGTCTGGCTAAGATCGGCCGCAGCGATCGCATCCATAGCCTCCGCGACCGGTTGTAGAACAG
CGGGCAGTTCGGTTTCAGGCAGGTCTTGCAACGTGACACCCTGTGAACGGCGGGAGATGCAATAGGTCAG
GCTCTCGCTAAACTCCCCAATGTCAAGCACTTCCGGAATCGGGAGCGCGGCCGATGCAAAGTGCCGATAA
ACATAACGATCTTTGTAGAAACCATCGGCGCAGCTATTTACCCGCAGGACATATCCACGCCCTCCTACAT
CGAAGCTGAAAGCACGAGATTCTTCGCCCTCCGAGAGCTGCATCAGGTCGGAGACGCTGTCGAACTTTTC
GATCAGAAACTTCTCGACAGACGTCGCGGTGAGTTCAGGCTTTTTCATTTGGATGCTTGGGTAGAATAGG
TAAGTCAGATTGAATCTGAAATAAAGGGAGGAAGGGCGAACTTAAGAAGGTATGACCGGGTCGTCCACTT
ACCTTGCTTGACAAACGCACCAAGTTATCGTGCACCAAGCAGCAGATGATAATAATGTCCTCGTTCCTGT
CTGCTAATAAGAGTCACACTTCGAGCGCCGCCGCTACTGCTACAAGTGGGGCTGATCTGACCAGTTGCCT
AAATGAACCATCTTGTCAAACGACACAAATTTTGTGCTCACCGCCTGGACGACTAAACCAAAATAGGCAT
TCATTGTTGACCTCCACTAGCTCCAGCCAAGCCCAAAAAGTGCTCCTTCAATATCACTCGACCTGCAGAA
GCTTGGCACTGGCCGTCGTTTTACAACGTCGTGACTGGGAAAACCCTGGCGTTACCCAACTTAATCGCCT
TGCAGCACATCCCCCTTTCGCCAGCTGGCGTAATAGCGAAGAGGCCCGCACCGATCGCCCTTCCCAACAG
TTGCGCAGCCTGAATGGCGAATGCTAGAGCAGCTTGAGCTTGGATCAGATTGTCGTTTCCCGCCTTCAGT
TTAAACTATCAGTGTTTGACAGGATATATTGGCGGGTAAACCTAAGAGAAAAGAGCGTTTATTAGAATAA
TCGGATATTTAAAAGGGCGTGAAAAGGTTTATCCGTTGGTCCATTTGTATGTCCATGCCAACCACAGGGT
TCCCCTCGGGATCAAAGTACTTTGATCCAACCCCTCCGCTGCTATAGTGCAGTCGGCTTCTGACGTTCAG
TGCAGCCGTCTTCTGAAAACGACATGTCGCACAAGTCCTAAGTTACGCGACAGGCTGCCGCCCTGCCCTT
TTCCTGGCGTTTTCTTGTCGCGTGTTTTAGTCGCATAAAGTAGAATACTTGCGACTAGAACCGGAGACAT
TACGCCATGAACAAGAGCGCCGCCGCTGGCCTGCTGGGCTATGCCCGCGTCAGCACCGACGACCAGGACT
TGACCAACCAACGGGCCGAACTGCACGCGGCCGGCTGCACCAAGCTGTTTTCCGAGAAGATCACCGGCAC
CAGGCGCGACCGCCCGGAGCTGGCCAGGATGCTTGACCACCTACGCCCTGGCGACGTTGTGACAGTGACC
AGGCTAGACCGCCTGGCCCGCAGCACCCGCGACCTACTGGACATTGCCGAGCGCATCCAGGAGGCCGGCG
CGGGCCTGCGTAGCCTGGCAGAGCCGTGGGCCGACACCACCACGCCGGCCGGCCGCATGGTGTTGACCGT
GTTCGCCGGCATTGCCGAGTTCGAGCGTTCCCTAATCATCGACCGCACCCGGAGCGGGCGCGAGGCCGCC
AAGGCCCGAGGCGTGAAGTTTGGCCCCCGCCCTACCCTCACCCCGGCACAGATCGCGCACGCCCGCGAGC
TGATCGACCAGGAAGGCCGCACCGTGAAAGAGGCGGCTGCACTGCTTGGCGTGCATCGCTCGACCCTGTA
CCGCGCACTTGAGCGCAGCGAGGAAGTGACGCCCACCGAGGCCAGGCGGCGCGGTGCCTTCCGTGAGGAC
GCATTGACCGAGGCCGACGCCCTGGCGGCCGCCGAGAATGAACGCCAAGAGGAACAAGCATGAAACCGCA
CCAGGACGGCCAGGACGAACCGTTTTTCATTACCGAAGAGATCGAGGCGGAGATGATCGCGGCCGGGTAC
GTGTTCGAGCCGCCCGCGCACGTCTCAACCGTGCGGCTGCATGAAATCCTGGCCGGTTTGTCTGATGCCA
AGCTGGCGGCCTGGCCGGCCAGCTTGGCCGCTGAAGAAACCGAGCGCCGCCGTCTAAAAAGGTGATGTGT
ATTTGAGTAAAACAGCTTGCGTCATGCGGTCGCTGCGTATATGATGCGATGAGTAAATAAACAAATACGC
AAGGGGAACGCATGAAGGTTATCGCTGTACTTAACCAGAAAGGCGGGTCAGGCAAGACGACCATCGCAAC
CCATCTAGCCCGCGCCCTGCAACTCGCCGGGGCCGATGTTCTGTTAGTCGATTCCGATCCCCAGGGCAGT
GCCCGCGATTGGGCGGCCGTGCGGGAAGATCAACCGCTAACCGTTGTCGGCATCGACCGCCCGACGATTG
ACCGCGACGTGAAGGCCATCGGCCGGCGCGACTTCGTAGTGATCGACGGAGCGCCCCAGGCGGCGGACTT
GGCTGTGTCCGCGATCAAGGCAGCCGACTTCGTGCTGATTCCGGTGCAGCCAAGCCCTTACGACATATGG
GCCACCGCCGACCTGGTGGAGCTGGTTAAGCAGCGCATTGAGGTCACGGATGGAAGGCTACAAGCGGCCT
TTGTCGTGTCGCGGGCGATCAAAGGCACGCGCATCGGCGGTGAGGTTGCCGAGGCGCTGGCCGGGTACGA
GCTGCCCATTCTTGAGTCCCGTATCACGCAGCGCGTGAGCTACCCAGGCACTGCCGCCGCCGGCACAACC
GTTCTTGAATCAGAACCCGAGGGCGACGCTGCCCGCGAGGTCCAGGCGCTGGCCGCTGAAATTAAATCAA
AACTCATTTGAGTTAATGAGGTAAAGAGAAAATGAGCAAAAGCACAAACACGCTAAGTGCCGGCCGTCCG
AGCGCACGCAGCAGCAAGGCTGCAACGTTGGCCAGCCTGGCAGACACGCCAGCCATGAAGCGGGTCAACT
TTCAGTTGCCGGCGGAGGATCACACCAAGCTGAAGATGTACGCGGTACGCCAAGGCAAGACCATTACCGA
GCTGCTATCTGAATACATCGCGCAGCTACCAGAGTAAATGAGCAAATGAATAAATGAGTAGATGAATTTT
AGCGGCTAAAGGAGGCGGCATGGAAAATCAAGAACAACCAGGCACCGACGCCGTGGAATGCCCCATGTGT
GGAGGAACGGGCGGTTGGCCAGGCGTAAGCGGCTGGGTTGTCTGCCGGCCCTGCAATGGCACTGGAACCC
CCAAGCCCGAGGAATCGGCGTGACGGTCGCAAACCATCCGGCCCGGTACAAATCGGCGCGGCGCTGGGTG
ATGACCTGGTGGAGAAGTTGAAGGCCGCGCAGGCCGCCCAGCGGCAACGCATCGAGGCAGAAGCACGCCC
CGGTGAATCGTGGCAAGCGGCCGCTGATCGAATCCGCAAAGAATCCCGGCAACCGCCGGCAGCCGGTGCG
CCGTCGATTAGGAAGCCGCCCAAGGGCGACGAGCAACCAGATTTTTTCGTTCCGATGCTCTATGACGTGG
GCACCCGCGATAGTCGCAGCATCATGGACGTGGCCGTTTTCCGTCTGTCGAAGCGTGACCGACGAGCTGG
CGAGGTGATCCGCTACGAGCTTCCAGACGGGCACGTAGAGGTTTCCGCAGGGCCGGCCGGCATGGCCAGT
GTGTGGGATTACGACCTGGTACTGATGGCGGTTTCCCATCTAACCGAATCCATGAACCGATACCGGGAAG
GGAAGGGAGACAAGCCCGGCCGCGTGTTCCGTCCACACGTTGCGGACGTACTCAAGTTCTGCCGGCGAGC
CGATGGCGGAAAGCAGAAAGACGACCTGGTAGAAACCTGCATTCGGTTAAACACCACGCACGTTGCCATG
CAGCGTACGAAGAAGGCCAAGAACGGCCGCCTGGTGACGGTATCCGAGGGTGAAGCCTTGATTAGCCGCT
ACAAGATCGTAAAGAGCGAAACCGGGCGGCCGGAGTACATCGAGATCGAGCTAGCTGATTGGATGTACCG
CGAGATCACAGAAGGCAAGAACCCGGACGTGCTGACGGTTCACCCCGATTACTTTTTGATCGATCCCGGC
ATCGGCCGTTTTCTCTACCGCCTGGCACGCCGCGCCGCAGGCAAGGCAGAAGCCAGATGGTTGTTCAAGA
CGATCTACGAACGCAGTGGCAGCGCCGGAGAGTTCAAGAAGTTCTGTTTCACCGTGCGCAAGCTGATCGG
GTCAAATGACCTGCCGGAGTACGATTTGAAGGAGGAGGCGGGGCAGGCTGGCCCGATCCTAGTCATGCGC
TACCGCAACCTGATCGAGGGCGAAGCATCCGCCGGTTCCTAATGTACGGAGCAGATGCTAGGGCAAATTG
CCCTAGCAGGGGAAAAAGGTCGAAAAGGTCTCTTTCCTGTGGATAGCACGTACATTGGGAACCCAAAGCC
GTACATTGGGAACCGGAACCCGTACATTGGGAACCCAAAGCCGTACATTGGGAACCGGTCACACATGTAA
GTGACTGATATAAAAGAGAAAAAAGGCGATTTTTCCGCCTAAAACTCTTTAAAACTTATTAAAACTCTTA
AAACCCGCCTGGCCTGTGCATAACTGTCTGGCCAGCGCACAGCCGAAGAGCTGCAAAAAGCGCCTACCCT
TCGGTCGCTGCGCTCCCTACGCCCCGCCGCTTCGCGTCGGCCTATCGCGGCCGCTGGCCGCTCAAAAATG
GCTGGCCTACGGCCAGGCAATCTACCAGGGCGCGGACAAGCCGCGCCGTCGCCACTCGACCGCCGGCGCC
CACATCAAGGCACCCTGCCTCGCGCGTTTCGGTGATGACGGTGAAAACCTCTGACACATGCAGCTCCCGG
AGACGGTCACAGCTTGTCTGTAAGCGGATGCCGGGAGCAGACAAGCCCGTCAGGGCGCGTCAGCGGGTGT
TGGCGGGTGTCGGGGCGCAGCCATGACCCAGTCACGTAGCGATAGCGGAGTGTATACTGGCTTAACTATG
CGGCATCAGAGCAGATTGTACTGAGAGTGCACCATATGCGGTGTGAAATACCGCACAGATGCGTAAGGAG
AAAATACCGCATCAGGCGCTCTTCCGCTTCCTCGCTCACTGACTCGCTGCGCTCGGTCGTTCGGCTGCGG
CGAGCGGTATCAGCTCACTCAAAGGCGGTAATACGGTTATCCACAGAATCAGGGGATAACGCAGGAAAGA
ACATGTGAGCAAAAGGCCAGCAAAAGGCCAGGAACCGTAAAAAGGCCGCGTTGCTGGCGTTTTTCCATAG
GCTCCGCCCCCCTGACGAGCATCACAAAAATCGACGCTCAAGTCAGAGGTGGCGAAACCCGACAGGACTA
TAAAGATACCAGGCGTTTCCCCCTGGAAGCTCCCTCGTGCGCTCTCCTGTTCCGACCCTGCCGCTTACCG
GATACCTGTCCGCCTTTCTCCCTTCGGGAAGCGTGGCGCTTTCTCATAGCTCACGCTGTAGGTATCTCAG
TTCGGTGTAGGTCGTTCGCTCCAAGCTGGGCTGTGTGCACGAACCCCCCGTTCAGCCCGACCGCTGCGCC
TTATCCGGTAACTATCGTCTTGAGTCCAACCCGGTAAGACACGACTTATCGCCACTGGCAGCAGCCACTG
GTAACAGGATTAGCAGAGCGAGGTATGTAGGCGGTGCTACAGAGTTCTTGAAGTGGTGGCCTAACTACGG
CTACACTAGAAGGACAGTATTTGGTATCTGCGCTCTGCTGAAGCCAGTTACCTTCGGAAAAAGAGTTGGT
AGCTCTTGATCCGGCAAACAAACCACCGCTGGTAGCGGTGGTTTTTTTGTTTGCAAGCAGCAGATTACGC
GCAGAAAAAAAGGATCTCAAGAAGATCCTTTGATCTTTTCTACGGGGTCTGACGCTCAGTGGAACGAAAA
CTCACGTTAAGGGATTTTGGTCATGCATTCTAGGTACTAAAACAATTCATCCAGTAAAATATAATATTTT
ATTTTCTCCCAATCAGGCTTGATCCCCAGTAAGTCAAAAAATAGCTCGACATACTGTTCTTCCCCGATAT
CCTCCCTGATCGACCGGACGCAGAAGGCAATGTCATACCACTTGTCCGCCCTGCCGCTTCTCCCAAGATC
AATAAAGCCACTTACTTTGCCATCTTTCACAAAGATGTTGCTGTCTCCCAGGTCGCCGTGGGAAAAGACA
AGTTCCTCTTCGGGCTTTTCCGTCTTTAAAAAATCATACAGCTCGCGCGGATCTTTAAATGGAGTGTCTT
CTTCCCAGTTTTCGCAATCCACATCGGCCAGATCGTTATTCAGTAAGTAATCCAATTCGGCTAAGCGGCT
GTCTAAGCTATTCGTATAGGGACAATCCGATATGTCGATGGAGTGAAAGAGCCTGATGCACTCCGCATAC
AGCTCGATAATCTTTTCAGGGCTTTGTTCATCTTCATACTCTTCCGAGCAAAGGACGCCATCGGCCTCAC
TCATGAGCAGATTGCTCCAGCCATCATGCCGTTCAAAGTGCAGGACCTTTGGAACAGGCAGCTTTCCTTC
CAGCCATAGCATCATGTCCTTTTCCCGTTCCACATCATAGGTGGTCCCTTTATACCGGCTGTCCGTCATT
TTTAAATATAGGTTTTCATTTTCTCCCACCAGCTTATATACCTTAGCAGGAGACATTCCTTCCGTATCTT
TTACGCAGCGGTATTTTTCGATCAGTTTTTTCAATTCCGGTGATATTCTCATTTTAGCCATTTATTATTT
CCTTCCTCTTTTCTACAGTATTTAAAGATACCCCAAGAAGCTAATTATAACAAGACGAACTCCAATTCAC
TGTTCCTTGCATTCTAAAACCTTAAATACCAGAAAACAGCTTTTTCAAAGTTGTTTTCAAAGTTGGCGTA
TAACATAGTATCGACGGAGCCGATTTTGAAACCGCGGTGATCACAGGCAGCAACGCTCTGTCATCGTTAC
AATCAACATGCTACCCTCCGCGAGATCATCCGTGTTTCAAACCCGGCAGCTTAGTTGCCGTTCTTCCGAA
TAGCATCGGTAACATGAGCAAAGTCTGCCGCCTTACAACGGCTCTCCCGCTGACGCCGTCCCGGACTGAT
GGGCTGCCTGTATCGAGTGGTGATTTTGTGCCGAGCTGCCGGTCGGGGAGCTGTTGGCTGGCTGGTGGCA
GGATATATTGTGGTGTAAACAAATTGACGCTTAGACAACTTAATAACACATTGCGGACGTTTTTAATGTA
CTGAATTAACGCCGAATTAATTCGGGGGATCTGGATTTTAGTACTGGATTTTGGTTTTAGGAATTAGAAA
TTTTATTGATAGAAGTATTTTACAAATACAAATACATACTAAGGGTTTCTTATATGCTCAACACATGAGC
GAAACCCTATAGGAACCCTAATTCCCTTATCTGGGAACTACTCACACATTATTATGGAGAAA
Features (pLannotate 1.2.2; 15 found; start..end, strand, type, name):
      6..28      +  misc_feature   MCS (fragment): pUC18/19 multiple cloning site
     73..1098    -  CDS            HygR: hygromycin B phosphotransferase confers resistance to hygromycin
   1103..1456    -  promoter       trpC promoter: promoter for Aspergillus nidulans trpC
   1477..1631    +  CDS            lacZα (fragment): LacZα fragment of β-galactosidase; lacZ fragment
   1697..1721    +  misc_feature   RB T-DNA repeat: right border repeat from nopaline C58 T-DNA
   2061..2462    +  CDS            Y4CG_SINFN (fragment): Protein inferred from homology: Swiss-Prot protein existence level 3. From Sinorhizobium fredii (strain NBRC 101917 / NGR234).
   3022..3651    +  CDS            pVS1 StaA: stability protein from the Pseudomonas plasmid pVS1 (Heeb et al., 2000)
   4084..5152    +  CDS            pVS1 RepA (fragment): replication protein from the Pseudomonas plasmid pVS1 (Heeb et al., 2000)
   5218..5412    +  rep_origin     pVS1 oriV: origin of replication for the Pseudomonas plasmid pVS1 (Heeb et al., 2000)
   5615..5654    +  CDS            rop (fragment): Rop protein, which maintains plasmids at low copy number; rop
   5756..5896    +  misc_feature   bom: basis of mobility region from pBR322
   6082..6670    -  rep_origin     ori: high-copy-number ColE1/pMB1/pBR322/pUC origin of replication
   6757..7551    -  CDS            KanR: aminoglycoside phosphotransferase; aphA-3; confers resistance to kanamycin
   7976..8000    +  misc_feature   LB T-DNA repeat: left border repeat from nopaline C58 T-DNA
   8078..8252    -  polyA_signal   CaMV poly(A) signal: cauliflower mosaic virus polyadenylation signal
