[The description below was written by a language model from this plasmid's Addgene catalogue record and pLannotate feature annotations shown in this document.]
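Description:
pFGL821-8 is an 8.25 kb binary T-DNA vector for Agrobacterium tumefaciens-mediated transformation (ATMT) of fungi, built on the pFGL815 backbone. Although catalogued as a bacterial expression vector, its architecture is that of a shuttle plasmid that replicates in both E. coli and Agrobacterium. A high-copy ColE1/pMB1-type origin with the pBR322 bom mobilisation region supports propagation in E. coli. The pVS1 oriV, together with the pVS1 RepA replication and StaA stability genes, supports stable maintenance in Agrobacterium. Bacterial selection in either host relies on a kanamycin resistance gene (aminoglycoside phosphotransferase, aphA-3) located outside the T-DNA.

The transferable region is delimited by the left and right border repeats of nopaline C58 T-DNA. Between them lies the payload, a roughly 1.4 kb hygromycin B phosphotransferase (hptII/HygR) cassette of E. coli origin, driven by the Aspergillus nidulans trpC promoter and derived from pCB1003. It confers hygromycin resistance on fungal transformants. The record's two accounts of the cloning sites differ slightly: one places the cassette between XbaI and SalI, while the other lists a destroyed XhoI site at the 5′ end and a retained SalI site at the 3′ end. This is consistent with ligation of an XhoI end into a compatible site, though the record does not say so explicitly. Also within the borders are a fragment of the pUC18/19 multiple cloning site, a lacZα fragment and a CaMV polyadenylation signal. The remaining polylinker sites may be available for inserting further sequences, though the record does not state this. As deposited, the plasmid serves as a hygromycin-selectable base vector for delivering T-DNA into fungal genomes.
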