Addgene plasmid #58224: pFGL821-8
Purpose: For fungal transformation via ATMT. Transformants to be selected by hygromicin resistance.
Depositing lab: Naweed Naqvi. Depositing organization: Temasek Life Sciences Laboratory. Publication: A series of vectors for fungal transformation. Sweigard JA, Chumley F, Carroll A, Farrall L, Valent B. Fungal Genetics Reports, 1997. Vol. 44, Article 19 10.4148/1941-4765.1287.
Backbone
  Vector backbone: pFGL815
  Modifications to backbone: Hygromycin B resistance (hptII) cassette (1.4kb) has been cloned into pFGL815 (Addgene 52322) between Xba1 and Sal1 sites.
  Vector type: Bacterial Expression
  Selectable markers: Hygromycin
Growth in bacteria
  Bacterial resistance: Kanamycin, 50 μg/mL
  Growth temperature: 37°C
  Growth strain: XL1 Blue
  Copy number: High Copy
Gene/Insert
  Gene/Insert name: hygromycin B phosphotransferase (alt name: hptII)
  Species: Escherichia coli
  Insert size (bp): 1423
  Promoter: Aspergillus nidulans trpC promoter
  Cloning method: Restriction Enzyme; 5′ cloning site XhoI (destroyed during cloning); 3′ cloning site SalI (not destroyed)
  Sequencing primers: 5′ GATCCTCGAGTGATATTGAAGGAGCACTTTTTGGGC; 3′ GACGTCGACTGGTTCCGGTCGGCATCTACTCTATT
Resource information
  A portion of this plasmid was derived from a plasmid made by: pCB1003 from FGSC (Fungal Genetics Stock Center).
Terms and licenses: Academic/Nonprofit Terms; Industry Terms: Not Available to Industry
Depositor comments: Reference: Sweigard J, Chumley F, Carroll A, Farrall L, Valent B (1997) A series of vectors for fungal transformation. Fungal Genet Newsl 44: 52-53
How to cite: pFGL821-8 was a gift from Naweed Naqvi (Addgene plasmid # 58224 ; http://n2t.net/addgene:58224 ; RRID:Addgene_58224)
