>Addgene plasmid #58224 | pFGL821-8 | depositor partial sequence | sequence record 89707 | HptII cassette (1.4kb_Pst1_Sal1)
CTGCAGGTCGAGTGATATTGAAGGAGCACTTTTTGGGCTTGGCTGGAGCTAGTGGAGGTCAACAATGAAT
GCCTATTTTGGTTTAGTCGTCCAGGCGGTGAGCACAAAATTTGTGTCGTTTGACAAGATGGTTCATTTAG
GCAACTGGTCAGATCAGCCCCACTTGTAGCAGTAGCGGCGGCGCTCGAAGTGTGACTCTTATTAGCAGAC
AGGAACGAGGACATTATTATCATCTGCTGCTTGGTGCACGATAACTTGGTGCGTTTGTCAAGCAAGGTAA
GTGGACGACCCGGTCATACCTTCTTAAGTTCGCCCTTCCTCCCTTTATTTCAGATTCAATCTGACTTACC
TATTCTACCCAAGCATCCAAATGAAAAAGCCTGAACTCACCGCGACGTCTGTCGAGAAGTTTCTGATCGA
AAAGTTCGACAGCGTCTCCGACCTGATGCAGCTCTCGGAGGGCGAAGAATCTCGTGCTTTCAGCTTCGAT
GTAGGAGGGCGTGGATATGTCCTGCGGGTAAATAGCTGCGCCGATGGTTTCTACAAAGATCGTTATGTTT
ATCGGCACTTTGCATCGGCCGCGCTCCCGATTCCGGAAGTGCTTGACATTGGGGAGTTTAGCGAGAGCCT
GACCTATTGCATCTCCCGCCGTTCACAGGGTGTCACGTTGCAAGACCTGCCTGAAACCGAACTGCCCGCT
GTTCTACAACCGGTCGCGGAGGCTATGGATGCGATCGCTGCGGCCGATCTTAGCCAGACGAGCGGGTTCG
GCCCATTCGGACCGCAAGGAATCGGTCAATACACTACATGGCGTGATTTCATATGCGCGATTGCTGATCC
CCATGTGTATCACTGGCAAACTGTGATGGACGACACCGTCAGTGCGTCCGTCGCGCAGGCTCTCGATGAG
CTGATGCTTTGGGCCGAGGACTGCCCCGAAGTCCGGCACCTCGTGCACGCGGATTTCGGCTCCAACAATG
TCCTGACGGACAATGGCCGCATAACAGCGGTCATTGACTGGAGCGAGGCGATGTTCGGGGATTCCCAATA
CGAGGTCGCCAACATCTTCTTCTGGAGGCCGTGGTTGGCTTGTATGGAGCAGCAGACGCGCTACTTCGAG
CGGAGGCATCCGGAGCTTGCAGGATCGCCACGACTCCGGGCGTATATGCTCCGCATTGGTCTTGACCAAC
TCTATCAGAGCTTGGTTGACGGCAATTTCGATGATGCAGCTTGGGCGCAGGGTCGATGCGACGCAATCGT
CCGATCCGGAGCCGGGACTGTCGGGCGTACACAAATCGCCCGCAGAAGCGCGGCCGTCTGGACCGATGGC
TGTGTAGAAGTACTCGCCGATAGTGGAAACCGACGCCCCAGCACTCGTCCGAGGGCAAAGAAATAGAGTA
GATGCCGACCGGAACCAGTCGAC
