>Addgene plasmid #58224 | pFGL821-8 | addgene partial sequence | sequence record 113934 | LB-F1 5'-gtggtgtaaacaaattgacgc-3'
TGTACTGAATTAACGCCGAATTAATTCGGGGGATCTGGATTTTAGTACTGGATTTTGGTTTTAGGAATTA
GAAATTTTATTGATAGAAGTATTTTACAAATACAAATACATACTAAGGGTTTCTTATATGCTCAACACAT
GAGCGAAACCCTATAGGAACCCTAATTCCCTTATCTGGGAACTACTCACACATTATTATGGAGAAACTCG
AGAATTCGAGCTCGGTACCCGGGGGATCCACTAGTTCTAGAGTCGACTGGTTCCGGTCGGCATCTACTCT
ATTTCTTTGCCCTCGGACGAGTGCTGGGGCGTCGGTTTCCACTATCGGCGAGTACTTCTACACAGCCATC
GGTCCAGACGGCCGCGCTTCTGCGGGCGATTTGTGTACGCCCGACAGTCCCGGCTCCGGATCGGACGATT
GCGTCGCATCGACCCTGCGCCCAAGCTGCATCATCGAAATTGCCGTCAACCAAGCTCTGATAGAGTTGGT
CAAGACCAATGCGGAGCATATACGCCCGGAGTCGTGGCGATCCTGCAAGCTCCGGATGCCTCCGCTCGAA
GTAGCGCGTCTGCTGCTCCATACAAGCCAACCACGGCCTCCAGAAGAAGATGTTGGCGACCTCGTATTGG
GAATCCCCGAACATCGCCTCGCTCCAGTCAATGACCGCTGTTATGCGGCCATTGTCCGTCAGGACATTGT
TGGAGCCG
