>Addgene plasmid #58224 | pFGL821-8 | addgene partial sequence | sequence record 113935 | M13-F20 5'-TGTAAAACGACGGCCAGT-3'
CTTTTTGGGCTTGGCTGGAGCTAGTGGAGGTCAACAATGAATGCCTATTTTGGTTTAGTCGTCCAGGCGG
TGAGCACAAAATTTGTGTCGTTTGACAAGATGGTTCATTTAGGCAACTGGTCAGATCAGCCCCACTTGTA
GCAGTAGCGGCGGCGCTCGAAGTGTGACTCTTATTAGCAGACAGGAACGAGGACATTATTATCATCTGCT
GCTTGGTGCACGATAACTTGGTGCGTTTGTCAAGCAAGGTAAGTGGACGACCCGGTCATACCTTCTTAAG
TTCGCCCTTCCTCCCTTTATTTCAGATTCAATCTGACTTACCTATTCTACCCAAGCATCCAAATGAAAAA
GCCTGAACTCACCGCGACGTCTGTCGAGAAGTTTCTGATCGAAAAGTTCGACAGCGTCTCCGACCTGATG
CAGCTCTCGGAGGGCGAAGAATCTCGTGCTTTCAGCTTCGATGTAGGAGGGCGTGGATATGTCCTGCGGG
TAAATAGCTGCGCCGATGGTTTCTACAAAGATCGTTATGTTTATCGGCACTTTGCATCGGCCGCGCTCCC
GATTCCGGAAGTGCTTGACATTGGGGAGTTTAGCGAGAGCCTGACCTATTGCATCTCCCGCCGTTCACAG
GGTGTCACGTTGCAAGACCTGCCTGAAACCGAACTGCCCGCTGTTCTACAACCGGTCGCGGAGGCTATGG
ATGCGATCGCTGCGGCCGATCTTAGCCAGACGAGC
